>Addgene plasmid #144704 | TFORF3228 | addgene full sequence | sequence record 404307 | Addgene NGS Result
TTAATGTAGTCTTATGCAATACTCTTGTAGTCTTGCAACATGGTAACGATGAGTTAGCAACATGCCTTAC
AAGGAGAGAAAAAGCACCGTGCATGCCGATTGGTGGAAGTAAGGTGGTACGATCGTGCCTTATTAGGAAG
GCAACAGACGGGTCTGACATGGATTGGACGAACCACTGAATTGCCGCATTGCAGAGATATTGTATTTAAG
TGCCTAGCTCGATACATAAACGGGTCTCTCTGGTTAGACCAGATCTGAGCCTGGGAGCTCTCTGGCTAAC
TAGGGAACCCACTGCTTAAGCCTCAATAAAGCTTGCCTTGAGTGCTTCAAGTAGTGTGTGCCCGTCTGTT
GTGTGACTCTGGTAACTAGAGATCCCTCAGACCCTTTTAGTCAGTGTGGAAAATCTCTAGCAGTGGCGCC
CGAACAGGGACTTGAAAGCGAAAGGGAAACCAGAGGAGCTCTCTCGACGCAGGACTCGGCTTGCTGAAGC
GCGCACGGCAAGAGGCGAGGGGCGGCGACTGGTGAGTACGCCAAAAATTTTGACTAGCGGAGGCTAGAAG
GAGAGAGATGGGTGCGAGAGCGTCAGTATTAAGCGGGGGAGAATTAGATCGCGATGGGAAAAAATTCGGT
TAAGGCCAGGGGGAAAGAAAAAATATAAATTAAAACATATAGTATGGGCAAGCAGGGAGCTAGAACGATT
CGCAGTTAATCCTGGCCTGTTAGAAACATCAGAAGGCTGTAGACAAATACTGGGACAGCTACAACCATCC
CTTCAGACAGGATCAGAAGAACTTAGATCATTATATAATACAGTAGCAACCCTCTATTGTGTGCATCAAA
GGATAGAGATAAAAGACACCAAGGAAGCTTTAGACAAGATAGAGGAAGAGCAAAACAAAAGTAAGACCAC
CGCACAGCAAGCGGCCGCTGATCTTCAGACCTGGAGGAGGAGATATGAGGGACAATTGGAGAAGTGAATT
ATATAAATATAAAGTAGTAAAAATTGAACCATTAGGAGTAGCACCCACCAAGGCAAAGAGAAGAGTGGTG
CAGAGAGAAAAAAGAGCAGTGGGAATAGGAGCTTTGTTCCTTGGGTTCTTGGGAGCAGCAGGAAGCACTA
TGGGCGCAGCGTCAATGACGCTGACGGTACAGGCCAGACAATTATTGTCTGGTATAGTGCAGCAGCAGAA
CAATTTGCTGAGGGCTATTGAGGCGCAACAGCATCTGTTGCAACTCACAGTCTGGGGCATCAAGCAGCTC
CAGGCAAGAATCCTGGCTGTGGAAAGATACCTAAAGGATCAACAGCTCCTGGGGATTTGGGGTTGCTCTG
GAAAACTCATTTGCACCACTGCTGTGCCTTGGAATGCTAGTTGGAGTAATAAATCTCTGGAACAGATTTG
GAATCACACGACCTGGATGGAGTGGGACAGAGAAATTAACAATTACACAAGCTTAATACACTCCTTAATT
GAAGAATCGCAAAACCAGCAAGAAAAGAATGAACAAGAATTATTGGAATTAGATAAATGGGCAAGTTTGT
GGAATTGGTTTAACATAACAAATTGGCTGTGGTATATAAAATTATTCATAATGATAGTAGGAGGCTTGGT
AGGTTTAAGAATAGTTTTTGCTGTACTTTCTATAGTGAATAGAGTTAGGCAGGGATATTCACCATTATCG
TTTCAGACCCACCTCCCAACCCCGAGGGGACCCATGCATTGCATCTCAATTAGTCAGCAACCAGGTGTGG
AAAGTCCCCAGGCTCCCCAGCAGGCAGAAGTATGCAAAGCATGCGTCTCAATTAGTCAGCAACCATAGTC
CCGCCCCTAACTCCGCCCATCCCGCCCCTAACTCCGCCCAGTTCCGCCCATTCTCCGCCCCATGGCTGAC
TAATTTTTTTTATTTATGCAGAGGCCGAGGCCGCCTCGGCCTCTGAGCTATTCCAGAAGTAGTGAGGAGG
CTTTTTTGGAGGCCTAGGCTTTTGCAAAAAGCTTTCTAGAGGTACCACCGGAGCTTACCATGACCGAGTA
CAAGCCCACGGTGCGCCTCGCCACCCGCGACGACGTCCCCAGGGCCGTACGCACCCTCGCCGCCGCGTTC
GCCGACTACCCCGCCACGCGCCACACCGTCGATCCGGACCGCCACATCGAGCGGGTCACCGAGCTGCAAG
AACTCTTCCTCACGCGCGTCGGGCTCGACATCGGCAAGGTGTGGGTCGCGGACGACGGCGCCGCCGTGGC
GGTCTGGACCACGCCGGAGAGCGTCGAAGCGGGGGCGGTGTTCGCCGAGATCGGCCCGCGCATGGCCGAG
TTGAGCGGTTCCCGGCTGGCCGCGCAGCAACAGATGGAAGGCCTCCTGGCGCCGCACCGGCCCAAGGAGC
CCGCGTGGTTCCTGGCCACCGTCGGCGTCTCGCCCGACCACCAGGGCAAGGGTCTGGGCAGCGCCGTCGT
GCTCCCCGGAGTGGAGGCGGCCGAGCGCGCCGGGGTGCCCGCCTTCCTGGAGACCTCCGCGCCCCGCAAC
CTCCCCTTCTACGAGCGGCTCGGCTTCACCGTCACCGCCGACGTCGAGGTGCCCGAAGGACCGCGCACCT
GGTGCATGACCCGCAAGCCCGGTGCCAGTTAACGAATTCTAGATCTTGAGACAAATGGCAGTATTCATCC
ACAATTTTAAAAGAAAAGGGGGGATTGGGGGGTACAGTGCAGGGGAAAGAATAGTAGACATAATAGCAAC
AGACATACAAACTAAAGAATTACAAAAACAAATTACAAAAATTCAAAATTTTCGGGTTTATTACAGGGAC
AGCAGAGATCCACTTTGGCGCCGGCTCGAGGCCTGCAGGTGCAAAGATGGATAAAGTTTTAAACAGAGAG
GAATCTTTGCAGCTAATGGACCTTCTAGGTCTTGAAAGGAGTGGGAATTGGCTCCGGTGCCCGTCAGTGG
GCAGAGCGCACATCGCCCACAGTCCCCGAGAAGTTGGGGGGAGGGGTCGGCAATTGAACCGGTGCCTAGA
GAAGGTGGCGCGGGGTAAACTGGGAAAGTGATGTCGTGTACTGGCTCCGCCTTTTTCCCGAGGGTGGGGG
AGAACCGTATATAAGTGCAGTAGTCGCCGTGAACGTTCTTTTTCGCAACGGGTTTGCCGCCAGAACACAG
GTAAGTGCCGTGTGTGGTTCCCGCGGGCCTGGCCTCTTTACGGGTTATGGCCCTTGCGTGCCTTGAATTA
CTTCCACCTGGCTGCAGTACGTGATTCTTGATCCCGAGCTTCGGGTTGGAAGTGGGTGGGAGAGTTCGAG
GCCTTGCGCTTAAGGAGCCCCTTCGCCTCGTGCTTGAGTTGAGGCCTGGCCTGGGCGCTGGGGCCGCCGC
GTGCGAATCTGGTGGCACCTTCGCGCCTGTCTCGCTGCTTTCGATAAGTCTCTAGCCATTTAAAATTTTT
GATGACCTGCTGCGACGCTTTTTTTCTGGCAAGATAGTCTTGTAAATGCGGGCCAAGATCTGCACACTGG
TATTTCGGTTTTTGGGGCCGCGGGCGGCGACGGGGCCCGTGCGTCCCAGCGCACATGTTCGGCGAGGCGG
GGCCTGCGAGCGCGGCCACCGAGAATCGGACGGGGGTAGTCTCAAGCTGGCCGGCCTGCTCTGGTGCCTG
GCCTCGCGCCGCCGTGTATCGCCCCGCCCTGGGCGGCAAGGCTGGCCCGGTCGGCACCAGTTGCGTGAGC
GGAAAGATGGCCGCTTCCCGGCCCTGCTGCAGGGAGCTCAAAATGGAGGACGCGGCGCTCGGGAGAGCGG
GCGGGTGAGTCACCCACACAAAGGAAAAGGGCCTTTCCGTCCTCAGCCGTCGCTTCATGTGACTCCACGG
AGTACCGGGCGCCGTCCAGGCACCTCGATTAGTTCTCGAGCTTTTGGAGTACGTCGTCTTTAGGTTGGGG
GGAGGGGTTTTATGCGATGGAGTTTCCCCACACTGAGTGGGTGGAGACTGAAGTTAGGCCAGCTTGGCAC
TTGATGTAATTCTCCTTGGAATTTGCCCTTTTTGAGTTTGGATCTTGGTTCATTCTCAAGCCTCAGACAG
TGGTTCAAAGTTTTTTTCTTCCATTTCAGGTGTCGTGAGGCTAGCATCGATTGATCAACAAGTTTGTACA
AAAAAGTTGGCATGAGCGATAACGATGACATCGAGGTGGAGAGCGACGAAGAGCAACCGAGGTTTCAATC
TGCGGCTGACAAACGGGCTCATCATAATGCACTGGAACGAAAACGTAGGGACCACATCAAAGACAGCTTT
CACAGTTTGCGGGACTCAGTCCCATCACTCCAAGGAGAGAAGGCATCCCGGGCCCAAATCCTAGACAAAG
CCACAGAATATATCCAGTATATGCGAAGGAAAAACCACACACACCAGCAAGATATTGACGACCTCAAGCG
GCAGAATGCTCTTCTGGAGCAGCAAGTCCGTGCACTGGAGAAGGCGAGGTCAAGTGCCCAACTGCAGACC
AACTACCCCTCCTCAGACAACAGCCTCTACACCAACGCCAAGGGCAGCACCATCTCTGCCTTCGATGGGG
GCTCGGACTCCAGCTCGGAGTCTGAGCCTGAAGAGCCCCAAAGCAGGAAGAAGCTCCGGATGGAGGCCAG
CTACCCAACTTTCTTGTACAAAGTGGTTGATATCGGTAAGCCTATCCCTAACCCTCTCCTCGGTCTCGAT
TCTACGTAGTAATGAACTAGTCCGTAACTTGAAAGTATTTCGATTTCTTGGCTTTATATATCTTGTGGAA
AGGACGACCTTCTTCGGGGACGGAAGTTACAACGCGTTAAGTCGACAATCAACCTCTGGATTACAAAATT
TGTGAAAGATTGACTGGTATTCTTAACTATGTTGCTCCTTTTACGCTATGTGGATACGCTGCTTTAATGC
CTTTGTATCATGCTATTGCTTCCCGTATGGCTTTCATTTTCTCCTCCTTGTATAAATCCTGGTTGCTGTC
TCTTTATGAGGAGTTGTGGCCCGTTGTCAGGCAACGTGGCGTGGTGTGCACTGTGTTTGCTGACGCAACC
CCCACTGGTTGGGGCATTGCCACCACCTGTCAGCTCCTTTCCGGGACTTTCGCTTTCCCCCTCCCTATTG
CCACGGCGGAACTCATCGCCGCCTGCCTTGCCCGCTGCTGGACAGGGGCTCGGCTGTTGGGCACTGACAA
TTCCGTGGTGTTGTCGGGGAAATCATCGTCCTTTCCTTGGCTGCTCGCCTGTGTTGCCACCTGGATTCTG
CGCGGGACGTCCTTCTGCTACGTCCCTTCGGCCCTCAATCCAGCGGACCTTCCTTCCCGCGGCCTGCTGC
CGGCTCTGCGGCCTCTTCCGCGTCTTCGCCTTCGCCCTCAGACGAGTCGGATCTCCCTTTGGGCCGCCTC
CCCGCGTCGACTTTAAGACCAATGACTTACAAGGCAGCTGTAGATCTTAGCCACTTTTTAAAAGAAAAGG
GGGGACTGGAAGGGCTAATTCACTCCCAACGAAGACAAGATCTGCTTTTTGCTTGTACTGGGTCTCTCTG
GTTAGACCAGATCTGAGCCTGGGAGCTCTCTGGCTAACTAGGGAACCCACTGCTTAAGCCTCAATAAAGC
TTGCCTTGAGTGCTTCAAGTAGTGTGTGCCCGTCTGTTGTGTGACTCTGGTAACTAGAGATCCCTCAGAC
CCTTTTAGTCAGTGTGGAAAATCTCTAGCAGTACGTATAGTAGTTCATGTCATCTTATTATTCAGTATTT
ATAACTTGCAAAGAAATGAATATCAGAGAGTGAGAGGAACTTGTTTATTGCAGCTTATAATGGTTACAAA
TAAAGCAATAGCATCACAAATTTCACAAATAAAGCATTTTTTTCACTGCATTCTAGTTGTGGTTTGTCCA
AACTCATCAATGTATCTTATCATGTCTGGCTCTAGCTATCCCGCCCCTAACTCCGCCCATCCCGCCCCTA
ACTCCGCCCAGTTCCGCCCATTCTCCGCCCCATGGCTGACTAATTTTTTTTATTTATGCAGAGGCCGAGG
CCGCCTCGGCCTCTGAGCTATTCCAGAAGTAGTGAGGAGGCTTTTTTGGAGGCCTAGGGACGTACCCAAT
TCGCCCTATAGTGAGTCGTATTACGCGCGCTCACTGGCCGTCGTTTTACAACGTCGTGACTGGGAAAACC
CTGGCGTTACCCAACTTAATCGCCTTGCAGCACATCCCCCTTTCGCCAGCTGGCGTAATAGCGAAGAGGC
CCGCACCGATCGCCCTTCCCAACAGTTGCGCAGCCTGAATGGCGAATGGG
[124 nt withheld, positions 6281-6404]
C
[91 nt withheld, positions 6406-6496]
A
[49 nt withheld, positions 6498-6546]
CCTTTGACGTTGGAGTCCACGTTCTTT
[37 nt withheld, positions 6574-6610]
ACCCTATCTCGGTCTATTCTTTTGATTTATAAGGGATTTTGCCGATTTCGGCCTATTGGTTAAAAAATGA
GCTGATTTAACAAAAATTTAACGCGAATTTTAACAAAATATTAACGCTTACAATTTAGGTGGCACTTTTC
GGGGAAATGTGCGCGGAACCCCTATTTGTTTATTTTTCTAAATACATTCAAATATGTATCCGCTCATGAG
ACAATAACCCTGATAAATGCTTCAATAATATTGAAAAAGGAAGAGTATGAGTATTCAACATTTCCGTGTC
GCCCTTATTCCCTTTTTTGCGGCATTTTGCCTTCCTGTTTTTGCTCACCCAGAAACGCTGGTGAAAGTAA
AAGATGCTGAAGATCAGTTGGGTGCACGAGTGGGTTACATCGAACTGGATCTCAACAGCGGTAAGATCCT
TGAGAGTTTTCGCCCCGAAGAACGTTTTCCAATGATGAGCACTTTTAAAGTTCTGCTATGTGGCGCGGTA
TTATCCCGTATTGACGCCGGGCAAGAGCAACTCGGTCGCCGCATACACTATTCTCAGAATGACTTGGTTG
AGTACTCACCAGTCACAGAAAAGCATCTTACGGATGGCATGACAGTAAGAGAATTATGCAGTGCTGCCAT
AACCATGAGTGATAACACTGCGGCCAACTTACTTCTGACAACGATCGGAGGACCGAAGGAGCTAACCGCT
TTTTTGCACAACATGGGGGATCATGTAACTCGCCTTGATCGTTGGGAACCGGAGCTGAATGAAGCCATAC
CAAACGACGAGCGTGACACCACGATGCCTGTAGCAATGGCAACAACGTTGCGCAAACTATTAACTGGCGA
ACTACTTACTCTAGCTTCCCGGCAACAATTAATAGACTGGATGGAGGCGGATAAAGTTGCAGGACCACTT
CTGCGCTCGGCCCTTCCGGCTGGCTGGTTTATTGCTGATAAATCTGGAGCCGGTGAGCGTGGGTCTCGCG
GTATCATTGCAGCACTGGGGCCAGATGGTAAGCCCTCCCGTATCGTAGTTATCTACACGACGGGGAGTCA
GGCAACTATGGATGAACGAAATAGACAGATCGCTGAGATAGGTGCCTCACTGATTAAGCATTGGTAACTG
TCAGACCAAGTTTACTCATATATACTTTAGATTGATTTAAAACTTCATTTTTAATTTAAAAGGATCTAGG
TGAAGATCCTTTTTGATAATCTCATGACCAAAATCCCTTAACGTGAGTTTTCGTTCCACTGAGCGTCAGA
CCCCGTAGAAAAGATCAAAGGATCTTCTTGAGATCCTTTTTTTCTGCGCGTAATCTGCTGCTTGCAAACA
AAAAAACCACCGCTACCAGCGGTGGTTTGTTTGCCGGATCAAGAGCTACCAACTCTTTTTCCGAAGGTAA
CTGGCTTCAGCAGAGCGCAGATACCAAATACTGTTCTTCTAGTGTAGCCGTAGTTAGGCCACCACTTCAA
GAACTCTGTAGCACCGCCTACATACCTCGCTCTGCTAATCCTGTTACCAGTGGCTGCTGCCAGTGGCGAT
AAGTCGTGTCTTACCGGGTTGGACTCAAGACGATAGTTACCGGATAAGGCGCAGCGGTCGGGCTGAACGG
GGGGTTCGTGCACACAGCCCAGCTTGGAGCGAACGACCTACACCGAACTGAGATACCTACAGCGTGAGCT
ATGAGAAAGCGCCACGCTTCCCGAAGGGAGAAAGGCGGACAGGTATCCGGTAAGCGGCAGGGTCGGAACA
GGAGAGCGCACGAGGGAGCTTCCAGGGGGAAACGCCTGGTATCTTTATAGTCCTGTCGGGTTTCGCCACC
TCTGACTTGAGCGTCGATTTTTGTGATGCTCGTCAGGGGGGCGGAGCCTATGGAAAAACGCCAGCAACGC
GGCCTTTTTACGGTTCCTGGCCTTTTGCTGGCCTTTTGCTCACATGTTCTTTCCTGCGTTATCCCCTGAT
TCTGTGGATAACCGTATTACCGCCTTTGAGTGAGCTGATACCGCTCGCCGCAGCCGAACGACCGAGCGCA
GCGAGTCAGTGAGCGAGGAAGCGGAAGAGCGCCCAATACGCAAACCGCCTCTCCCCGCGCGTTGGCCGAT
TCATTAATGCAGCTGGCACGACAGGTTTCCCGACTGGAAAGCGGGCAGTGAGCGCAACGCAATTAATGTG
AGTTAGCTCACTCATTAGGCACCCCAGGCTTTACACTTTATGCTTCCGGCTCGTATGTTGTGTGGAATTG
TGAGCGGATAACAATTTCACACAGGAAACAGCTATGACCATGATTACGCCAAGCGCGCAATTAACCCTCA
CTAAAGGGAACAAAAGCTGGAGCTGCAAGC
Features (pLannotate 1.2.2; 34 found; start..end, strand, type, name):
      5..231     +  promoter       RSV promoter: Rous sarcoma virus enhancer/promoter
    232..412     +  LTR            5' LTR (truncated): truncated 5' long terminal repeat (LTR) from HIV-1
    459..584     +  misc_feature   HIV-1 Ψ: packaging signal of human immunodeficiency virus type 1
    568..931     +  CDS            HIV-1 gag (fragment): gag protein from human immunodeficiency virus 1; gag
   1077..1310    +  misc_feature   RRE: The Rev response element (RRE) of HIV-1 allows for Rev-dependent mRNA export from the nucleus to the cytoplasm.
   1687..1713    +  CDS            Rev (fragment): human immunodeficiency virus 1 (HIV-1) Rev protein; rev; enhances nuclear export of unspliced and incompletely spliced viral mRNAs
   1720..1743    +  promoter       SV40 promoter (fragment): SV40 early promoter
   1744..1815    +  promoter       SV40 promoter (fragment): SV40 enhancer and early promoter
   1839..1974    +  rep_origin     SV40 ori: SV40 origin of replication
   2020..2616    +  CDS            PuroR (fragment): puromycin N-acetyltransferase; pac from Streptomyces; confers resistance to puromycin
   2665..2782    +  misc_feature   cPPT/CTS: central polypurine tract and central termination sequence of HIV-1
   2847..2913    +  CDS            small t antigen (fragment): SV40 (simian virus 40) small t antigen
   2920..4098    +  promoter       EF-1α promoter: strong constitutive promoter for human elongation factor EF-1α
   4119..4136    +  protein_bind   attB1 (fragment): mutant version of attB; core recombination site for the Gateway® BP reaction BP Clonase™
   4142..4621    +  CDS            MAX: MAX_HUMAN - Also known as BHLHD4. Experimental evidence at protein level: Swiss-Prot protein existence level 1. Transcription regulator. Forms a sequence-specific DNA- binding protein complex with MYC or MAD which recognizes the core sequence 5'-CAC[GA]TG-3'. The MYC:MAX complex is a transcriptional activator, whereas the MAD:MAX complex is a repressor. May repress transcription via the recruitment of a chromatin remodeling complex containing H3 'Lys-9' histone methyltransferase activity. Represses MYC transcriptional activity from E-box elements. From Homo sapiens (Human).
   4623..4647    -  protein_bind   attB2: mutant version of attB; recombination site for the Gateway® BP reaction BP Clonase™
   4655..4696    +  CDS            V5 tag: epitope tag from simian virus 5
   4712..4765    +  promoter       U6 promoter (fragment): RNA polymerase III promoter for human U6 snRNA
   4807..5395    +  misc_feature   WPRE: woodchuck hepatitis virus posttranscriptional regulatory element
   5446..5465    +  misc_feature   cPPT/CTS (fragment): central polypurine tract and central termination sequence of HIV-1
   5467..5700    +  LTR            3' LTR (ΔU3): self-inactivating 3' long terminal repeat (LTR) from HIV-1
   5778..5899    +  polyA_signal   SV40 poly(A) signal: SV40 polyadenylation signal
   5939..6074    +  rep_origin     SV40 ori: SV40 origin of replication
   6095..6113    -  promoter       T7 promoter: promoter for bacteriophage T7 RNA polymerase
   6121..6276    +  CDS            lacZα (fragment): LacZα fragment of β-galactosidase; lacZ fragment
   6281..6709    +  rep_origin     f1 ori (sequence partly withheld): f1 bacteriophage origin of replication; arrow indicates direction of (+) strand synthesis
   6762..6866    +  promoter       AmpR promoter: bla
   6867..7727    +  CDS            AmpR: β-lactamase; bla; confers resistance to ampicillin, carbenicillin, and related antibiotics
   7898..8486    +  rep_origin     ori: high-copy-number ColE1/pMB1/pBR322/pUC origin of replication
   8669..8761    +  CDS            lacI (fragment): lac repressor; lacI; The lac repressor binds to the lac operator to inhibit transcription in E. coli. This inhibition can be relieved by adding lactose or isopropyl-β-D-thiogalactopyranoside (IPTG).
   8774..8795    +  protein_bind   CAP binding site: CAP binding activates transcription in the presence of cAMP. E. coli catabolite activator protein
   8810..8840    +  promoter       lac promoter: promoter for the E. coli lac operon
   8848..8864    +  protein_bind   lac operator: The lac repressor binds to the lac operator to inhibit transcription in E. coli. This inhibition can be relieved by adding lactose or isopropyl-β-D-thiogalactopyranoside (IPTG). lac repressor encoded by lacI
   8909..8927    +  promoter       T3 promoter: promoter for bacteriophage T3 RNA polymerase
