[The description below was written by a language model from this plasmid's Addgene catalogue record and pLannotate feature annotations shown in this document.]
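Description:
TFORF3228 is a third-generation-style, self-inactivating lentiviral expression plasmid built on the pLX_TRC317 backbone for constitutive overexpression of the human transcription factor MAX (bHLHd4) in mammalian cells. It is one member of a barcoded transcription factor ORF collection in which each construct carries a unique 24-bp barcode, so that the ORFs present in a cell population can be identified in pooled screens. The feature table does not annotate the barcode itself, so its position is not stated. In bacteria the plasmid is maintained through a high-copy ColE1/pUC origin and ampicillin resistance (AmpR). An f1 origin and remnants of a lac/lacZα cloning region with T7 and T3 promoters are also present in the backbone. The depositor notes that the plasmid may recombine, which is a common issue with LTR-containing vectors.

The viral cassette begins with an RSV promoter fused to a truncated HIV-1 5' LTR, which drives Tat-independent production of genomic RNA. This is followed by the Ψ packaging signal with a gag fragment, the Rev response element for nuclear export, and a cPPT/CTS. The cassette ends in a ΔU3 3' LTR that disables LTR promoter activity after integration, with an SV40 polyadenylation signal downstream. Inside the provirus, an SV40 early promoter drives the puromycin N-acetyltransferase gene for selection of transduced cells. A separate EF-1α promoter drives the MAX ORF, which was inserted by Gateway recombination and is flanked by attB1 and attB2 sites. The attB2 site links the ORF to a C-terminal V5 epitope tag for detection. A WPRE downstream enhances transcript stability and expression. MAX dimerises with MYC or MAD family proteins at E-box sequences, and the construct suits both individual overexpression studies and pooled directed-differentiation screens.
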