Addgene plasmid #144704: TFORF3228
Purpose: Lentiviral vector for overexpressing transcription factor ORFs with unique 24-bp barcodes. Barcodes facilitate identification of transcription factors in pooled screens.
Depositing lab: Feng Zhang. Depositing organization: Broad Institute. Publication: A transcription factor atlas of directed differentiation. Joung J, Ma S, Tay T, Geiger-Schuller KR, Kirchgatterer PC, Verdine VK, Guo B, Arias-Garcia MA, Allen WE, Singh A, Kuksenko O, Abudayyeh OO, Gootenberg JS, Fu Z, Macrae RK, Buenrostro JD, Regev A, Zhang F. Cell. 2023 Jan 5;186(1):209-229.e26. doi: 10.1016/j.cell.2022.11.026. PubMed 36608654.
Backbone
  Vector backbone: pLX_TRC317
  Backbone manufacturer: Broad Institute Genetic Perturbation Platform
  Backbone size w/o insert (bp): 8264
  Vector type: Mammalian Expression, Lentiviral
  Selectable markers: Puromycin
Growth in bacteria
  Bacterial resistance: Ampicillin, 100 μg/mL
  Growth temperature: 37°C
  Growth strain: NEB Stable
  Copy number: High Copy
Gene/Insert
  Gene/Insert name: MAX
  Species: H. sapiens (human)
  Insert size (bp): 686
  Entrez Gene: MAX (a.k.a. bHLHd4)
  Promoter: EF1a
  Tag / fusion protein: V5 (C terminal on insert)
  Cloning method: Gateway Cloning
  Sequencing primers: 5′ GGGTGGAGACTGAAGTTAGGCCAG; 3′ CACATAGCGTAAAAGGAGCAACATAG
Resource information
  A portion of this plasmid was derived from a plasmid made by: Broad Institute Genetic Perturbation Platform
Terms and licenses: Academic/Nonprofit Terms; Industry Terms: Not Available to Industry
Depositor comments: NM_002382.4 Please test multiple small colonies in case of plasmid recombination. To make this collection available in a timely manner, a portion of this collection was not fully sequenced by Addgene. If an Addgene verified full plasmid sequence is not available, please contact us prior to placing an order to request the full sequence.
How to cite: TFORF3228 was a gift from Feng Zhang (Addgene plasmid # 144704 ; http://n2t.net/addgene:144704 ; RRID:Addgene_144704)
