>Addgene plasmid #144704 | TFORF3228 | depositor partial sequence | sequence record 286227 | Insert
ATCGATTGATCAACAAGTTTGTACAAAAAAGTTGGCATGAGCGATAACGATGACATCGAGGTGGAGAGCG
ACGAAGAGCAACCGAGGTTTCAATCTGCGGCTGACAAACGGGCTCATCATAATGCACTGGAACGAAAACG
TAGGGACCACATCAAAGACAGCTTTCACAGTTTGCGGGACTCAGTCCCATCACTCCAAGGAGAGAAGGCA
TCCCGGGCCCAAATCCTAGACAAAGCCACAGAATATATCCAGTATATGCGAAGGAAAAACCACACACACC
AGCAAGATATTGACGACCTCAAGCGGCAGAATGCTCTTCTGGAGCAGCAAGTCCGTGCACTGGAGAAGGC
GAGGTCAAGTGCCCAACTGCAGACCAACTACCCCTCCTCAGACAACAGCCTCTACACCAACGCCAAGGGC
AGCACCATCTCTGCCTTCGATGGGGGCTCGGACTCCAGCTCGGAGTCTGAGCCTGAAGAGCCCCAAAGCA
GGAAGAAGCTCCGGATGGAGGCCAGCTACCCAACTTTCTTGTACAAAGTGGTTGATATCGGTAAGCCTAT
CCCTAACCCTCTCCTCGGTCTCGATTCTACGTAGTAATGAACTAGTCCGTAACTTGAAAGTATTTCGATT
TCTTGGCTTTATATATCTTGTGGAAAGGACGACCTTCTTCGGGGACGGAAGTTACA
