>Addgene plasmid #144704 | TFORF3228 | depositor partial sequence | sequence record 286228 | Barcode
CCTTCTTCGGGGACGGAAGTTACA
